>Addgene plasmid #77015 | MATK gRNA (BRDN0001146012) | addgene full sequence | sequence record 186950 | Addgene Assembled Sequence
CCCGGGTGCAAAGATGGATAAAGTTTTAAACAGAGAGGAATCTTTGCAGCTAATGGACCTTCTAGGTCTT
GAAAGGAGTGGGAATTGGCTCCGGTGCCCGTCAGTGGGCAGAGCGCACATCGCCCACAGTCCCCGAGAAG
TTGGGGGGAGGGGTCGGCAATTGATCCGGTGCCTAGAGAAGGTGGCGCGGGGTAAACTGGGAAAGTGATG
TCGTGTACTGGCTCCGCCTTTTTCCCGAGGGTGGGGGAGAACCGTATATAAGTGCAGTAGTCGCCGTGAA
CGTTCTTTTTCGCAACGGGTTTGCCGCCAGAACACAGGTAAGTGCCGTGTGTGGTTCCCGCGGGCCTGGC
CTCTTTACGGGTTATGGCCCTTGCGTGCCTTGAATTACTTCCACCTGGCTGCAGTACGTGATTCTTGATC
CCGAGCTTCGGGTTGGAAGTGGGTGGGAGAGTTCGAGGCCTTGCGCTTAAGGAGCCCCTTCGCCTCGTGC
TTGAGTTGAGGCCTGGCCTGGGCGCTGGGGCCGCCGCGTGCGAATCTGGTGGCACCTTCGCGCCTGTCTC
GCTGCTTTCGATAAGTCTCTAGCCATTTAAAATTTTTGATGACCTGCTGCGACGCTTTTTTTCTGGCAAG
ATAGTCTTGTAAATGCGGGCCAAGATCTGCACACTGGTATTTCGGTTTTTGGGGCCGCGGGCGGCGACGG
GGCCCGTGCGTCCCAGCGCACATGTTCGGCGAGGCGGGGCCTGCGAGCGCGGCCACCGAGAATCGGACGG
GGGTAGTCTCAAGCTGGCCGGCCTGCTCTGGTGCCTGGCCTCGCGCCGCCGTGTATCGCCCCGCCCTGGG
CGGCAAGGCTGGCCCGGTCGGCACCAGTTGCGTGAGCGGAAAGATGGCCGCTTCCCGGCCCTGCTGCAGG
GAGCTCAAAATGGAGGACGCGGCGCTCGGGAGAGCGGGCGGGTGAGTCACCCACACAAAGGAAAAGGGCC
TTTCCGTCCTCAGCCGTCGCTTCATGTGACTCCACGGAGTACCGGGCGCCGTCCAGGCACCTCGATTAGT
TCTCGAGCTTTTGGAGTACGTCGTCTTTAGGTTGGGGGGAGGGGTTTTATGCGATGGAGTTTCCCCACAC
TGAGTGGGTGGAGACTGAAGTTAGGCCAGCTTGGCACTTGATGTAATTCTCCTTGGAATTTGCCCTTTTT
GAGTTTGGATCTTGGTTCATTCTCAAGCCTCAGACAGTGGTTCAAAGTTTTTTTCTTCCATTTCAGGTGT
CGTGACGTACGGCCACCATGACCGAGTACAAGCCCACGGTGCGCCTCGCCACCCGCGACGACGTCCCCAG
GGCCGTACGCACCCTCGCCGCCGCGTTCGCCGACTACCCCGCCACGCGCCACACCGTCGATCCGGACCGC
CACATCGAGCGGGTCACCGAGCTGCAAGAACTCTTCCTCACGCGCGTCGGGCTCGACATCGGCAAGGTGT
GGGTCGCGGACGACGGCGCCGCCGTGGCGGTCTGGACCACGCCGGAGAGCGTCGAAGCGGGGGCGGTGTT
CGCCGAGATCGGCCCGCGCATGGCCGAGTTGAGCGGTTCCCGGCTGGCCGCGCAGCAACAGATGGAAGGC
CTCCTGGCGCCGCACCGGCCCAAGGAGCCCGCGTGGTTCCTGGCCACCGTCGGAGTCTCGCCCGACCACC
AGGGCAAGGGTCTGGGCAGCGCCGTCGTGCTCCCCGGAGTGGAGGCGGCCGAGCGCGCCGGGGTGCCCGC
CTTCCTGGAGACCTCCGCGCCCCGCAACCTCCCCTTCTACGAGCGGCTCGGCTTCACCGTCACCGCCGAC
GTCGAGGTGCCCGAAGGACCGCGCACCTGGTGCATGACCCGCAAGCCCGGTGCCTGAACGCGTTAAGTCG
ACAATCAACCTCTGGATTACAAAATTTGTGAAAGATTGACTGGTATTCTTAACTATGTTGCTCCTTTTAC
GCTATGTGGATACGCTGCTTTAATGCCTTTGTATCATGCTATTGCTTCCCGTATGGCTTTCATTTTCTCC
TCCTTGTATAAATCCTGGTTGCTGTCTCTTTATGAGGAGTTGTGGCCCGTTGTCAGGCAACGTGGCGTGG
TGTGCACTGTGTTTGCTGACGCAACCCCCACTGGTTGGGGCATTGCCACCACCTGTCAGCTCCTTTCCGG
GACTTTCGCTTTCCCCCTCCCTATTGCCACGGCGGAACTCATCGCCGCCTGCCTTGCCCGCTGCTGGACA
GGGGCTCGGCTGTTGGGCACTGACAATTCCGTGGTGTTGTCGGGGAAATCATCGTCCTTTCCTTGGCTGC
TCGCCTGTGTTGCCACCTGGATTCTGCGCGGGACGTCCTTCTGCTACGTCCCTTCGGCCCTCAATCCAGC
GGACCTTCCTTCCCGCGGCCTGCTGCCGGCTCTGCGGCCTCTTCCGCGTCTTCGCCTTCGCCCTCAGACG
AGTCGGATCTCCCTTTGGGCCGCCTCCCCGCGTCGACTTTAAGACCAATGACTTACAAGGCAGCTGTAGA
TCTTAGCCACTTTTTAAAAGAAAAGGGGGGACTGGAAGGGCTAATTCACTCCCAACGAAGACAAGATCTG
CTTTTTGCTTGTACTGGGTCTCTCTGGTTAGACCAGATCTGAGCCTGGGAGCTCTCTGGCTAACTAGGGA
ACCCACTGCTTAAGCCTCAATAAAGCTTGCCTTGAGTGCTTCAAGTAGTGTGTGCCCGTCTGTTGTGTGA
CTCTGGTAACTAGAGATCCCTCAGACCCTTTTAGTCAGTGTGGAAAATCTCTAGCAGTACGTATAGTAGT
TCATGTCATCTTATTATTCAGTATTTATAACTTGCAAAGAAATGAATATCAGAGAGTGAGAGGAACTTGT
TTATTGCAGCTTATAATGGTTACAAATAAAGCAATAGCATCACAAATTTCACAAATAAAGCATTTTTTTC
ACTGCATTCTAGTTGTGGTTTGTCCAAACTCATCAATGTATCTTATCATGTCTGGCTCTAGCTATCCCGC
CCCTAACTCCGCCCATCCCGCCCCTAACTCCGCCCAGTTCCGCCCATTCTCCGCCCCATGGCTGACTAAT
TTTTTTTATTTATGCAGAGGCCGAGGCCGCCTCGGCCTCTGAGCTATTCCAGAAGTAGTGAGGAGGCTTT
TTTGGAGGCCTAGGGACGTACCCAATTCGCCCTATAGTGAGTCGTATTACGCGCGCTCACTGGCCGTCGT
TTTACAACGTCGTGACTGGGAAAACCCTGGCGTTACCCAACTTAATCGCCTTGCAGCACATCCCCCTTTC
GCCAGCTGGCGTAATAGCGAAGAGGCCCGCACCGATCGCCCTTCCCAACAGTTGCGCAGCCTGAATGGCG
AATGGG
[124 nt withheld, positions 3367-3490]
C
[91 nt withheld, positions 3492-3582]
A
[49 nt withheld, positions 3584-3632]
CCTTTGACGTTGGAGTCCACGTTCTTT
[37 nt withheld, positions 3660-3696]
ACCCTATCTCGGTCTATTCTTTTGATTTATAAGGGATTTTGCCGATTTCGGCCTATTGGTTAAAAAATGA
GCTGATTTAACAAAAATTTAACGCGAATTTTAACAAAATATTAACGCTTACAATTTAGGTGGCACTTTTC
GGGGAAATGTGCGCGGAACCCCTATTTGTTTATTTTTCTAAATACATTCAAATATGTATCCGCTCATGAG
ACAATAACCCTGATAAATGCTTCAATAATATTGAAAAAGGAAGAGTATGAGTATTCAACATTTCCGTGTC
GCCCTTATTCCCTTTTTTGCGGCATTTTGCCTTCCTGTTTTTGCTCACCCAGAAACGCTGGTGAAAGTAA
AAGATGCTGAAGATCAGTTGGGTGCACGAGTGGGTTACATCGAACTGGATCTCAACAGCGGTAAGATCCT
TGAGAGTTTTCGCCCCGAAGAACGTTTTCCAATGATGAGCACTTTTAAAGTTCTGCTATGTGGCGCGGTA
TTATCCCGTATTGACGCCGGGCAAGAGCAACTCGGTCGCCGCATACACTATTCTCAGAATGACTTGGTTG
AGTACTCACCAGTCACAGAAAAGCATCTTACGGATGGCATGACAGTAAGAGAATTATGCAGTGCTGCCAT
AACCATGAGTGATAACACTGCGGCCAACTTACTTCTGACAACGATCGGAGGACCGAAGGAGCTAACCGCT
TTTTTGCACAACATGGGGGATCATGTAACTCGCCTTGATCGTTGGGAACCGGAGCTGAATGAAGCCATAC
CAAACGACGAGCGTGACACCACGATGCCTGTAGCAATGGCAACAACGTTGCGCAAACTATTAACTGGCGA
ACTACTTACTCTAGCTTCCCGGCAACAATTAATAGACTGGATGGAGGCGGATAAAGTTGCAGGACCACTT
CTGCGCTCGGCCCTTCCGGCTGGCTGGTTTATTGCTGATAAATCTGGAGCCGGTGAGCGTGGGTCTCGCG
GTATCATTGCAGCACTGGGGCCAGATGGTAAGCCCTCCCGTATCGTAGTTATCTACACGACGGGGAGTCA
GGCAACTATGGATGAACGAAATAGACAGATCGCTGAGATAGGTGCCTCACTGATTAAGCATTGGTAACTG
TCAGACCAAGTTTACTCATATATACTTTAGATTGATTTAAAACTTCATTTTTAATTTAAAAGGATCTAGG
TGAAGATCCTTTTTGATAATCTCATGACCAAAATCCCTTAACGTGAGTTTTCGTTCCACTGAGCGTCAGA
CCCCGTAGAAAAGATCAAAGGATCTTCTTGAGATCCTTTTTTTCTGCGCGTAATCTGCTGCTTGCAAACA
AAAAAACCACCGCTACCAGCGGTGGTTTGTTTGCCGGATCAAGAGCTACCAACTCTTTTTCCGAAGGTAA
CTGGCTTCAGCAGAGCGCAGATACCAAATACTGTTCTTCTAGTGTAGCCGTAGTTAGGCCACCACTTCAA
GAACTCTGTAGCACCGCCTACATACCTCGCTCTGCTAATCCTGTTACCAGTGGCTGCTGCCAGTGGCGAT
AAGTCGTGTCTTACCGGGTTGGACTCAAGACGATAGTTACCGGATAAGGCGCAGCGGTCGGGCTGAACGG
GGGGTTCGTGCACACAGCCCAGCTTGGAGCGAACGACCTACACCGAACTGAGATACCTACAGCGTGAGCT
ATGAGAAAGCGCCACGCTTCCCGAAGGGAGAAAGGCGGACAGGTATCCGGTAAGCGGCAGGGTCGGAACA
GGAGAGCGCACGAGGGAGCTTCCAGGGGGAAACGCCTGGTATCTTTATAGTCCTGTCGGGTTTCGCCACC
TCTGACTTGAGCGTCGATTTTTGTGATGCTCGTCAGGGGGGCGGAGCCTATGGAAAAACGCCAGCAACGC
GGCCTTTTTACGGTTCCTGGCCTTTTGCTGGCCTTTTGCTCACATGTTCTTTCCTGCGTTATCCCCTGAT
TCTGTGGATAACCGTATTACCGCCTTTGAGTGAGCTGATACCGCTCGCCGCAGCCGAACGACCGAGCGCA
GCGAGTCAGTGAGCGAGGAAGCGGAAGAGCGCCCAATACGCAAACCGCCTCTCCCCGCGCGTTGGCCGAT
TCATTAATGCAGCTGGCACGACAGGTTTCCCGACTGGAAAGCGGGCAGTGAGCGCAACGCAATTAATGTG
AGTTAGCTCACTCATTAGGCACCCCAGGCTTTACACTTTATGCTTCCGGCTCGTATGTTGTGTGGAATTG
TGAGCGGATAACAATTTCACACAGGAAACAGCTATGACCATGATTACGCCAAGCGCGCAATTAACCCTCA
CTAAAGGGAACAAAAGCTGGAGCTGCAAGCTTAATGTAGTCTTATGCAATACTCTTGTAGTCTTGCAACA
TGGTAACGATGAGTTAGCAACATGCCTTACAAGGAGAGAAAAAGCACCGTGCATGCCGATTGGTGGAAGT
AAGGTGGTACGATCGTGCCTTATTAGGAAGGCAACAGACGGGTCTGACATGGATTGGACGAACCACTGAA
TTGCCGCATTGCAGAGATATTGTATTTAAGTGCCTAGCTCGATACATAAACGGGTCTCTCTGGTTAGACC
AGATCTGAGCCTGGGAGCTCTCTGGCTAACTAGGGAACCCACTGCTTAAGCCTCAATAAAGCTTGCCTTG
AGTGCTTCAAGTAGTGTGTGCCCGTCTGTTGTGTGACTCTGGTAACTAGAGATCCCTCAGACCCTTTTAG
TCAGTGTGGAAAATCTCTAGCAGTGGCGCCCGAACAGGGACTTGAAAGCGAAAGGGAAACCAGAGGAGCT
CTCTCGACGCAGGACTCGGCTTGCTGAAGCGCGCACGGCAAGAGGCGAGGGGCGGCGACTGGTGAGTACG
CCAAAAATTTTGACTAGCGGAGGCTAGAAGGAGAGAGATGGGTGCGAGAGCGTCAGTATTAAGCGGGGGA
GAATTAGATCGCGATGGGAAAAAATTCGGTTAAGGCCAGGGGGAAAGAAAAAATATAAATTAAAACATAT
AGTATGGGCAAGCAGGGAGCTAGAACGATTCGCAGTTAATCCTGGCCTGTTAGAAACATCAGAAGGCTGT
AGACAAATACTGGGACAGCTACAACCATCCCTTCAGACAGGATCAGAAGAACTTAGATCATTATATAATA
CAGTAGCAACCCTCTATTGTGTGCATCAAAGGATAGAGATAAAAGACACCAAGGAAGCTTTAGACAAGAT
AGAGGAAGAGCAAAACAAAAGTAAGACCACCGCACAGCAAGCGGCCGCTGATCTTCAGACCTGGAGGAGG
AGATATGAGGGACAATTGGAGAAGTGAATTATATAAATATAAAGTAGTAAAAATTGAACCATTAGGAGTA
GCACCCACCAAGGCAAAGAGAAGAGTGGTGCAGAGAGAAAAAAGAGCAGTGGGAATAGGAGCTTTGTTCC
TTGGGTTCTTGGGAGCAGCAGGAAGCACTATGGGCGCAGCGTCAATGACGCTGACGGTACAGGCCAGACA
ATTATTGTCTGGTATAGTGCAGCAGCAGAACAATTTGCTGAGGGCTATTGAGGCGCAACAGCATCTGTTG
CAACTCACAGTCTGGGGCATCAAGCAGCTCCAGGCAAGAATCCTGGCTGTGGAAAGATACCTAAAGGATC
AACAGCTCCTGGGGATTTGGGGTTGCTCTGGAAAACTCATTTGCACCACTGCTGTGCCTTGGAATGCTAG
TTGGAGTAATAAATCTCTGGAACAGATTTGGAATCACACGACCTGGATGGAGTGGGACAGAGAAATTAAC
AATTACACAAGCTTAATACACTCCTTAATTGAAGAATCGCAAAACCAGCAAGAAAAGAATGAACAAGAAT
TATTGGAATTAGATAAATGGGCAAGTTTGTGGAATTGGTTTAACATAACAAATTGGCTGTGGTATATAAA
ATTATTCATAATGATAGTAGGAGGCTTGGTAGGTTTAAGAATAGTTTTTGCTGTACTTTCTATAGTGAAT
AGAGTTAGGCAGGGATATTCACCATTATCGTTTCAGACCCACCTCCCAACCCCGAGGGGACCCAGAGAGG
GCCTATTTCCCATGATTCCTTCATATTTGCATATACGATACAAGGCTGTTAGAGAGATAATTAGAATTAA
TTTGACTGTAAACACAAAGATATTAGTACAAAATACGTGACGTAGAAAGTAATAATTTCTTGGGTAGTTT
GCAGTTTTAAAATTATGTTTTAAAATGGACTATCATATGCTTACCGTAACTTGAAAGTATTTCGATTTCT
TGGCTTTATATATCTTGTGGAAAGGACGAAACACCGACACGGCCTCATCGATTGTGGTTTTAGAGCTAGA
AATAGCAAGTTAAAATAAGGCTAGTCCGTTATCAACTTGAAAAAGTGGCACCGAGTCGGTGCTTTTTTAA
GCTTGGCGTAACTAGATCTTGAGACAAATGGCAGTATTCATCCACAATTTTAAAAGAAAAGGGGGGATTG
GGGGGTACAGTGCAGGGGAAAGAATAGTAGACATAATAGCAACAGACATACAAACTAAAGAATTACAAAA
ACAAATTACAAAAATTCAAAATTTTCGGGTTTATTACAGGGACAGCAGAGATCCACTTTGGCGCCGGCTC
GAGGGGG
Features (pLannotate 1.2.2; 29 found; start..end, strand, type, name):
     14..80      +  CDS            small t antigen (fragment): SV40 (simian virus 40) small t antigen
    106..317     +  promoter       EF-1α core promoter: core promoter for human elongation factor EF-1α
    318..1256    +  intron         EF-1α intron A: intron upstream of the start codon of human EF-1α
   1278..1877    +  CDS            PuroR (fragment): puromycin N-acetyltransferase; pac from Streptomyces; confers resistance to puromycin
   1893..2481    +  misc_feature   WPRE: woodchuck hepatitis virus posttranscriptional regulatory element
   2532..2551    +  misc_feature   cPPT/CTS (fragment): central polypurine tract and central termination sequence of HIV-1
   2553..2786    +  LTR            3' LTR (ΔU3): self-inactivating 3' long terminal repeat (LTR) from HIV-1
   2864..2985    +  polyA_signal   SV40 poly(A) signal: SV40 polyadenylation signal
   3025..3160    +  rep_origin     SV40 ori: SV40 origin of replication
   3181..3199    -  promoter       T7 promoter: promoter for bacteriophage T7 RNA polymerase
   3207..3362    +  CDS            lacZα (fragment): LacZα fragment of β-galactosidase; lacZ fragment
   3367..3795    +  rep_origin     f1 ori (sequence partly withheld): f1 bacteriophage origin of replication; arrow indicates direction of (+) strand synthesis
   3848..3952    +  promoter       AmpR promoter: bla
   3953..4813    +  CDS            AmpR: β-lactamase; bla; confers resistance to ampicillin, carbenicillin, and related antibiotics
   4984..5572    +  rep_origin     ori: high-copy-number ColE1/pMB1/pBR322/pUC origin of replication
   5755..5847    +  CDS            lacI (fragment): lac repressor; lacI; The lac repressor binds to the lac operator to inhibit transcription in E. coli. This inhibition can be relieved by adding lactose or isopropyl-β-D-thiogalactopyranoside (IPTG).
   5860..5881    +  protein_bind   CAP binding site: CAP binding activates transcription in the presence of cAMP. E. coli catabolite activator protein
   5896..5926    +  promoter       lac promoter: promoter for the E. coli lac operon
   5934..5950    +  protein_bind   lac operator: The lac repressor binds to the lac operator to inhibit transcription in E. coli. This inhibition can be relieved by adding lactose or isopropyl-β-D-thiogalactopyranoside (IPTG). lac repressor encoded by lacI
   5995..6013    +  promoter       T3 promoter: promoter for bacteriophage T3 RNA polymerase
   6041..6267    +  promoter       RSV promoter: Rous sarcoma virus enhancer/promoter
   6268..6448    +  LTR            5' LTR (truncated): truncated 5' long terminal repeat (LTR) from HIV-1
   6495..6620    +  misc_feature   HIV-1 Ψ: packaging signal of human immunodeficiency virus type 1
   6604..6967    +  CDS            HIV-1 gag (fragment): gag protein from human immunodeficiency virus 1; gag
   7113..7346    +  misc_feature   RRE: The Rev response element (RRE) of HIV-1 allows for Rev-dependent mRNA export from the nucleus to the cytoplasm.
   7723..7749    +  CDS            Rev (fragment): human immunodeficiency virus 1 (HIV-1) Rev protein; rev; enhances nuclear export of unspliced and incompletely spliced viral mRNAs
   7753..7993    +  promoter       U6 promoter: RNA polymerase III promoter for human U6 snRNA
   8023..8098    +  misc_RNA       gRNA scaffold: guide RNA scaffold for the Streptococcus pyogenes CRISPR/Cas9 system
   8154..8271    +  misc_feature   cPPT/CTS: central polypurine tract and central termination sequence of HIV-1
