[The description below was written by a language model from this plasmid's Addgene catalogue record and pLannotate feature annotations shown in this document.]
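Description:
MATK gRNA (BRDN0001146012) is a third-generation lentiviral guide RNA plasmid built on the lentiGuide-Puro backbone and designed to target human MATK, a kinase gene also known as CHK or CTK. It is propagated in E. coli as a high-copy plasmid through a ColE1/pUC-type origin with ampicillin selection from the β-lactamase gene. An f1 origin, an SV40 origin and residual lac and T7/T3 promoter elements are carried over from the parental cloning vector.

The lentiviral transfer cassette begins with an RSV promoter fused to a truncated HIV-1 5' LTR, which makes genomic RNA production Tat-independent. It continues through the Ψ packaging signal with a partial gag sequence, the Rev response element and a cPPT/CTS, and ends in a self-inactivating ΔU3 3' LTR followed by an SV40 polyadenylation signal. Two expression units sit within this frame. A human U6 RNA polymerase III promoter drives the MATK-specific spacer joined to the Streptococcus pyogenes Cas9 guide RNA scaffold. Downstream, the EF-1α core promoter with its intron A drives puromycin N-acetyltransferase, with a WPRE to enhance transcript expression, so transduced mammalian cells can be selected with puromycin.

The plasmid does not encode Cas9. It is meant to be used with a separate Cas9 lentivector or in cells that already express Cas9, where it directs cleavage of MATK for gene knockout. The guide was designed against several MATK reference transcripts, and the record links it to a human kinome gRNA library developed using optimized sgRNA design rules. The cloning method is not recorded.
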