Addgene plasmid #77015: MATK gRNA (BRDN0001146012)
Purpose: 3rd generation lentiviral gRNA plasmid targeting human MATK
Depositing lab: John Doench & David Root. Depositing organization: Broad Institute. Publication: Optimized sgRNA design to maximize activity and minimize off-target effects of CRISPR-Cas9. Doench JG, Fusi N, Sullender M, Hegde M, Vaimberg EW, Donovan KF, Smith I, Tothova Z, Wilen C, Orchard R, Virgin HW, Listgarten J, Root DE. Nat Biotechnol. 2016 Jan 18. doi: 10.1038/nbt.3437. PubMed 26780180.
Backbone
  Vector backbone: lentiGuide-Puro
  Backbone manufacturer: Zhang Lab (Addgene plasmid # 52963)
  Vector type: Mammalian Expression, Lentiviral, CRISPR
  Selectable markers: Puromycin
Growth in bacteria
  Bacterial resistance: Ampicillin, 100 μg/mL
  Growth temperature: 37°C
  Growth strain: DH5alpha
  Copy number: High Copy
Gene/Insert
  Gene/Insert name: MATK (alt names: MATK; NM_002378.3)
  gRNA/shRNA sequence: ACACGGCCTCATCGATTGTG
  Species: H. sapiens (human)
  Entrez Gene: MATK (a.k.a. CHK, CTK, HHYLTK, HYL, HYLTK, Lsk)
  Promoter: hU6
  Cloning method: Unknown
  Sequencing primers: 5′ U6-F; 3′ pS2-R
Terms and licenses: Academic/Nonprofit Terms; Industry Terms: Not Available to Industry
Depositor comments: The gRNA was designed to target the following Genbank reference sequence(s): NM_002378.3,NM_139354.2,NM_139355.2. Note that this plasmid does NOT contain Cas9. It should be used in conjunction with lentiCas9-Blast (Addgene #52962) or otherwise with cell lines already expressing Cas9. Browse the full kinome gRNA library at http://www.addgene.org/pooled-library/broadgpp-human-kinome/ or visit http://www.broadinstitute.org/rnai/public/ for detailed protocols and information.
How to cite: MATK gRNA (BRDN0001146012) was a gift from John Doench & David Root (Addgene plasmid # 77015 ; http://n2t.net/addgene:77015 ; RRID:Addgene_77015)
