>Addgene plasmid #77015 | MATK gRNA (BRDN0001146012) | depositor partial sequence | sequence record 144475 | Target Sequence
ACACGGCCTCATCGATTGTG
