>Addgene plasmid #77015 | MATK gRNA (BRDN0001146012) | addgene partial sequence | sequence record 186949 | hU6-F
AGAAAGTAATAATTTCTTGGGTAGTTTGCAGTTTTAAAATTATGTTTTAAAATGGACTATCATATGCTTA
CCGTAACTTGAAAGTATTTCGATTTCTTGGCTTTATATATCTTGTGGAAAGGACGAAACACCGACACGGC
CTCATCGATTGTGGTTTTAGAGCTAGAAATAGCAAGTTAAAATAAGGCTAGTCCGTTATCAACTTGAAAA
AGTGGCACCGAGTCGGTGCTTTTTTAAGCTTGGCGTAACTAGATCTTGAGACAAATGGCAGTATTCATCC
ACAATTTTAAAAGAAAAGGGGGGATTGGGGGGTACAGTGCAGGGGAAAGAATAGTAGACATAATAGCAAC
AGACATACAAACTAAAGAATTACAAAAACAAATTACAAAAATTCAAAATTTTCGGGTTTATTACAGGGAC
AGCAGAGATCCACTTTGGCGCCGGCTCGAGGGGGCCCGGGTGCAAAGATGGATAAAGTTTTAAACAGAGA
GGAATCTTTGCAGCTAATGGACCTTCTAGGTCTTGAAAGGAGTGGGAATTGGCTCCGGTGCCCGTCAGTG
GGCAGAGCGC
